Addgene plasmid #182679: pORANGE_NFL linker-3xFLAG KI
Purpose: Expression of spCas9, gRNA targeting the end of mouse Nefl gene and donor linker-3xFLAG. Can be used for C-terminal tagging of endogenous NFL with a linker-3xFLAG tag.
Depositing lab: Ivana Nikić-Spiegel. Depositing organization: Universitaetsklinikum Tuebingen. Publication: Minimal genetically encoded tags for fluorescent protein labeling in living neurons. Arsic A, Hagemann C, Stajkovic N, Schubert T, Nikic-Spiegel I. Nat Commun. 2022 Jan 14;13(1):314. doi: 10.1038/s41467-022-27956-y. PubMed 35031604.
Backbone
  Vector backbone: pORANGE
  Vector type: Mammalian Expression
Growth in bacteria
  Bacterial resistance: Ampicillin, 100 μg/mL
  Growth temperature: 37°C
  Growth strain: DH5alpha
  Copy number: High Copy
Gene/Insert
  Gene/Insert name: Nefl-targeting gRNA and linker-3xFLAG donor sequence (alt name: Nefl)
  gRNA/shRNA sequence: GAGTGCTGGAGAGGAGCAGG
  Species: M. musculus (mouse)
  Entrez Gene: Nefl (a.k.a. CMT2E, NF-L, NF68, Nfl)
  Promoter: U6 and chicken beta-actin promoter
  Cloning method: Unknown
  Sequencing primers: 5′ NA; 3′ NA
Resource information
  A portion of this plasmid was derived from a plasmid made by: Following pORANGE cloning template vector (https://www.addgene.org/131471/) was used as a vector backbone.
Terms and licenses: Academic/Nonprofit Terms; Industry Terms: Not Available to Industry
How to cite: pORANGE_NFL linker-3xFLAG KI was a gift from Ivana Nikić-Spiegel (Addgene plasmid # 182679 ; http://n2t.net/addgene:182679 ; RRID:Addgene_182679)
