[The description below was written by a language model from this plasmid's Addgene catalogue record and pLannotate feature annotations shown in this document.]
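Description:
pORANGE_NFL linker-3xFLAG KI is a single-plasmid CRISPR knock-in construct built on the pORANGE cloning template vector and intended for mammalian expression. Its purpose is to tag the endogenous mouse neurofilament light chain (NFL, encoded by Nefl) at its C-terminus with a linker-3xFLAG epitope. It is propagated in E. coli as a high-copy plasmid through a ColE1/pUC-type origin and selected with ampicillin via the β-lactamase gene. An f1 phage origin is also present. A single AAV2 inverted terminal repeat is annotated downstream of the Cas9 cassette, apparently a remnant of the backbone's lineage; with only one ITR detected, the record does not support use as an AAV packaging vector.

The plasmid combines three functional modules. A human U6 RNA polymerase III promoter drives a guide RNA, joined to the S. pyogenes scaffold, that targets the end of the Nefl coding sequence. Immediately downstream lies the donor segment carrying the linker-3xFLAG sequence. A partial second scaffold annotation sits just before the donor, and its role is not stated in the record. The third module expresses SpCas9 from a CMV enhancer/chicken β-actin promoter with a hybrid intron, terminated by a bGH polyadenylation signal. The annotation splits Cas9 into contiguous N- and C-terminal portions that together form the full-length nuclease, preceded by a short HA-tag fragment.

After transfection, Cas9 cuts the genomic Nefl locus so that the donor tag can be inserted in frame. NFL is then labelled at endogenous expression levels and can be detected with anti-FLAG reagents, for example in neurons.
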