Features (pLannotate 1.2.2; 19 found; start..end, strand, type, name):
     88..328     +  promoter       U6 promoter: RNA polymerase III promoter for human U6 snRNA
    357..432     +  misc_RNA       gRNA scaffold: guide RNA scaffold for the Streptococcus pyogenes CRISPR/Cas9 system
    439..482     +  misc_RNA       gRNA scaffold (fragment): guide RNA scaffold for the Streptococcus pyogenes CRISPR/Cas9 system
    569..634     +  CDS            3xFLAG: three tandem FLAG® epitope tags, followed by an enterokinase cleavage site
    700..985     +  enhancer       CMV enhancer: human cytomegalovirus immediate early enhancer; contains an 18-bp deletion relative to the standard CMV enhancer
    987..1264    +  promoter       chicken β-actin promoter: No description available
   1265..1492    +  intron         hybrid intron: hybrid between chicken β-actin (CBA) and minute virus of mice (MMV) introns (Gray et al., 2011)
   1513..1540    +  CDS            3xHA (fragment): three tandem HA epitope tags
   1573..3174    +  CDS            Cas9(N): N-terminal portion of Streptococcus pyogenes Cas9 (Zetsche et al., 2015)
   3175..5673    +  CDS            Cas9(C): C-terminal portion of Streptococcus pyogenes Cas9 (Zetsche et al., 2015)
   5743..5854    +  polyA_signal   bGH poly(A) signal: bovine growth hormone polyadenylation signal
   5959..6099    +  repeat_region  AAV2 ITR: inverted terminal repeat of adeno-associated virus serotype 2 inverted
   6104..6155    -  misc_feature   bom (fragment): basis of mobility region from pBR322
   6174..6629    +  rep_origin     f1 ori (sequence partly withheld): f1 bacteriophage origin of replication; arrow indicates direction of (+) strand synthesis
   6630..6679    -  misc_feature   bom (fragment): basis of mobility region from pBR322
   6781..6816    -  CDS            rop (fragment): Rop protein, which maintains plasmids at low copy number; rop
   6911..7015    +  promoter       AmpR promoter: bla
   7016..7876    +  CDS            AmpR: β-lactamase; bla; confers resistance to ampicillin, carbenicillin, and related antibiotics
   8047..26      +  rep_origin     ori (across the origin): high-copy-number ColE1/pMB1/pBR322/pUC origin of replication
>Addgene plasmid #182679 | pORANGE_NFL linker-3xFLAG KI | addgene full sequence | sequence record 363017 | Addgene NGS Result
CGTCAGGGGGGCGGAGCCTATGGAAAAACGCCAGCAACGCGGCCTTTTTACGGTTCCTGGCCTTTTGCTG
GCCTTTTGCTCACATGTGAGGGCCTATTTCCCATGATTCCTTCATATTTGCATATACGATACAAGGCTGT
TAGAGAGATAATTGGAATTAATTTGACTGTAAACACAAAGATATTAGTACAAAATACGTGACGTAGAAAG
TAATAATTTCTTGGGTAGTTTGCAGTTTTAAAATTATGTTTTAAAATGGACTATCATATGCTTACCGTAA
CTTGAAAGTATTTCGATTTCTTGGCTTTATATATCTTGTGGAAAGGACGAAACACCGAGTGCTGGAGAGG
AGCAGGGTTTTAGAGCTAGAAATAGCAAGTTAAAATAAGGCTAGTCCGTTATCAACTTGAAAAAGTGGCA
CCGAGTCGGTGCTTTTTTGTTTTAGAGCTAGAAATAGCAAGTTAAAATAAGGCTAGTCCGTTTTTAGCGC
GTGCGCCAATTCTGCAGACAAATGGCTCTAGAAGCTTCCACCTGCTCCTCTCCAGCACTCGGTAGCGCTG
GAAGCGCTGACTACAAAGACCATGACGGTGATTATAAAGATCATGACATCGATTACAAGGATGACGATGA
CAAGTAACCACCTGCTCCTCTCCAGCACTCGGATCCTAGGACGCGTCCTAGGACGCGTCCAGAGGTACCC
GTTACATAACTTACGGTAAATGGCCCGCCTGGCTGACCGCCCAACGACCCCCGCCCATTGACGTCAATAG
TAACGCCAATAGGGACTTTCCATTGACGTCAATGGGTGGAGTATTTACGGTAAACTGCCCACTTGGCAGT
ACATCAAGTGTATCATATGCCAAGTACGCCCCCTATTGACGTCAATGACGGTAAATGGCCCGCCTGGCAT
TGTGCCCAGTACATGACCTTATGGGACTTTCCTACTTGGCAGTACATCTACGTATTAGTCATCGCTATTA
CCATGGTCGAGGTGAGCCCCACGTTCTGCTTCACTCTCCCCATCTCCCCCCCCTCCCCACCCCCAATTTT
GTATTTATTTATTTTTTAATTATTTTGTGCAGCGATGGGGGCGGGGGGGGGGGGGGGGCGCGCGCCRGGS
GGGGSGGGGSGGGGSGRGGGGSGGGGSGGGGSGRGGSGGAGAGGKGCGGCGGCAGCCAATCAGAGCGGCG
CGCTCCGAAAGTTTCCTTTTATGGCGAGGCGGCGGCGGCGGCGGCCCTATAAAAAGCGAAGCGCGCGGCG
GGCGGGAGTCGCTGCGCGCTGCCTTCGCCCCGTGCCCCGCTCCGCCGCCGCCTCGCGCCGCCCGCCCCGG
CTCTGACTGACCGCGTTACTCCCACAGGTGAGCGGGCGGGACGGCCCTTCTCCTCCGGGCTGTAATTAGC
TGAGCAAGAGGTAAGGGTTTAAGGGATGGTTGGTTGGTGGGGTATTAATGTTTAATTACCTGGAGCACCT
GCCTGAAATCACTTTTTTTCAGGTTGGACCGGTGCCACCATGTACCCATACGATGTTCCAGATTACGCTT
CGCCGAAGAAAAAGCGCAAGGTCGAAGCGTCCGACAAGAAGTACAGCATCGGCCTGGACATCGGCACCAA
CTCTGTGGGCTGGGCCGTGATCACCGACGAGTACAAGGTGCCCAGCAAGAAATTCAAGGTGCTGGGCAAC
ACCGACCGGCACAGCATCAAGAAGAACCTGATCGGAGCCCTGCTGTTCGACAGCGGCGAAACAGCCGAGG
CCACCCGGCTGAAGAGAACCGCCAGAAGAAGATACACCAGACGGAAGAACCGGATCTGCTATCTGCAAGA
GATCTTCAGCAACGAGATGGCCAAGGTGGACGACAGCTTCTTCCACAGACTGGAAGAGTCCTTCCTGGTG
GAAGAGGATAAGAAGCACGAGCGGCACCCCATCTTCGGCAACATCGTGGACGAGGTGGCCTACCACGAGA
AGTACCCCACCATCTACCACCTGAGAAAGAAACTGGTGGACAGCACCGACAAGGCCGACCTGCGGCTGAT
CTATCTGGCCCTGGCCCACATGATCAAGTTCCGGGGCCACTTCCTGATCGAGGGCGACCTGAACCCCGAC
AACAGCGACGTGGACAAGCTGTTCATCCAGCTGGTGCAGACCTACAACCAGCTGTTCGAGGAAAACCCCA
TCAACGCCAGCGGCGTGGACGCCAAGGCCATCCTGTCTGCCAGACTGAGCAAGAGCAGACGGCTGGAAAA
TCTGATCGCCCAGCTGCCCGGCGAGAAGAAGAATGGCCTGTTCGGAAACCTGATTGCCCTGAGCCTGGGC
CTGACCCCCAACTTCAAGAGCAACTTCGACCTGGCCGAGGATGCCAAACTGCAGCTGAGCAAGGACACCT
ACGACGACGACCTGGACAACCTGCTGGCCCAGATCGGCGACCAGTACGCCGACCTGTTTCTGGCCGCCAA
GAACCTGTCCGACGCCATCCTGCTGAGCGACATCCTGAGAGTGAACACCGAGATCACCAAGGCCCCCCTG
AGCGCCTCTATGATCAAGAGATACGACGAGCACCACCAGGACCTGACCCTGCTGAAAGCTCTCGTGCGGC
AGCAGCTGCCTGAGAAGTACAAAGAGATTTTCTTCGACCAGAGCAAGAACGGCTACGCCGGCTACATTGA
CGGCGGAGCCAGCCAGGAAGAGTTCTACAAGTTCATCAAGCCCATCCTGGAAAAGATGGACGGCACCGAG
GAACTGCTCGTGAAGCTGAACAGAGAGGACCTGCTGCGGAAGCAGCGGACCTTCGACAACGGCAGCATCC
CCCACCAGATCCACCTGGGAGAGCTGCACGCCATTCTGCGGCGGCAGGAAGATTTTTACCCATTCCTGAA
GGACAACCGGGAAAAGATCGAGAAGATCCTGACCTTCCGCATCCCCTACTACGTGGGCCCTCTGGCCAGG
GGAAACAGCAGATTCGCCTGGATGACCAGAAAGAGCGAGGAAACCATCACCCCCTGGAACTTCGAGGAAG
TGGTGGACAAGGGCGCTTCCGCCCAGAGCTTCATCGAGCGGATGACCAACTTCGATAAGAACCTGCCCAA
CGAGAAGGTGCTGCCCAAGCACAGCCTGCTGTACGAGTACTTCACCGTGTATAACGAGCTGACCAAAGTG
AAATACGTGACCGAGGGAATGAGAAAGCCCGCCTTCCTGAGCGGCGAGCAGAAAAAGGCCATCGTGGACC
TGCTGTTCAAGACCAACCGGAAAGTGACCGTGAAGCAGCTGAAAGAGGACTACTTCAAGAAAATCGAGTG
CTTCGACTCCGTGGAAATCTCCGGCGTGGAAGATCGGTTCAACGCCTCCCTGGGCACATACCACGATCTG
CTGAAAATTATCAAGGACAAGGACTTCCTGGACAATGAGGAAAACGAGGACATTCTGGAAGATATCGTGC
TGACCCTGACACTGTTTGAGGACAGAGAGATGATCGAGGAACGGCTGAAAACCTATGCCCACCTGTTCGA
CGACAAAGTGATGAAGCAGCTGAAGCGGCGGAGATACACCGGCTGGGGCAGGCTGAGCCGGAAGCTGATC
AACGGCATCCGGGACAAGCAGTCCGGCAAGACAATCCTGGATTTCCTGAAGTCCGACGGCTTCGCCAACA
GAAACTTCATGCAGCTGATCCACGACGACAGCCTGACCTTTAAAGAGGACATCCAGAAAGCCCAGGTGTC
CGGCCAGGGCGATAGCCTGCACGAGCACATTGCCAATCTGGCCGGCAGCCCCGCCATTAAGAAGGGCATC
CTGCAGACAGTGAAGGTGGTGGACGAGCTCGTGAAAGTGATGGGCCGGCACAAGCCCGAGAACATCGTGA
TCGAAATGGCCAGAGAGAACCAGACCACCCAGAAGGGACAGAAGAACAGCCGCGAGAGAATGAAGCGGAT
CGAAGAGGGCATCAAAGAGCTGGGCAGCCAGATCCTGAAAGAACACCCCGTGGAAAACACCCAGCTGCAG
AACGAGAAGCTGTACCTGTACTACCTGCAGAATGGGCGGGATATGTACGTGGACCAGGAACTGGACATCA
ACCGGCTGTCCGACTACGATGTGGACCATATCGTGCCTCAGAGCTTTCTGAAGGACGACTCCATCGACAA
CAAGGTGCTGACCAGAAGCGACAAGAACCGGGGCAAGAGCGACAACGTGCCCTCCGAAGAGGTCGTGAAG
AAGATGAAGAACTACTGGCGGCAGCTGCTGAACGCCAAGCTGATTACCCAGAGAAAGTTCGACAATCTGA
CCAAGGCCGAGAGAGGCGGCCTGAGCGAACTGGATAAGGCCGGCTTCATCAAGAGACAGCTGGTGGAAAC
CCGGCAGATCACAAAGCACGTGGCACAGATCCTGGACTCCCGGATGAACACTAAGTACGACGAGAATGAC
AAGCTGATCCGGGAAGTGAAAGTGATCACCCTGAAGTCCAAGCTGGTGTCCGATTTCCGGAAGGATTTCC
AGTTTTACAAAGTGCGCGAGATCAACAACTACCACCACGCCCACGACGCCTACCTGAACGCCGTCGTGGG
AACCGCCCTGATCAAAAAGTACCCTAAGCTGGAAAGCGAGTTCGTGTACGGCGACTACAAGGTGTACGAC
GTGCGGAAGATGATCGCCAAGAGCGAGCAGGAAATCGGCAAGGCTACCGCCAAGTACTTCTTCTACAGCA
ACATCATGAACTTTTTCAAGACCGAGATTACCCTGGCCAACGGCGAGATCCGGAAGCGGCCTCTGATCGA
GACAAACGGCGAAACCGGGGAGATCGTGTGGGATAAGGGCCGGGATTTTGCCACCGTGCGGAAAGTGCTG
AGCATGCCCCAAGTGAATATCGTGAAAAAGACCGAGGTGCAGACAGGCGGCTTCAGCAAAGAGTCTATCC
TGCCCAAGAGGAACAGCGATAAGCTGATCGCCAGAAAGAAGGACTGGGACCCTAAGAAGTACGGCGGCTT
CGACAGCCCCACCGTGGCCTATTCTGTGCTGGTGGTGGCCAAAGTGGAAAAGGGCAAGTCCAAGAAACTG
AAGAGTGTGAAAGAGCTGCTGGGGATCACCATCATGGAAAGAAGCAGCTTCGAGAAGAATCCCATCGACT
TTCTGGAAGCCAAGGGCTACAAAGAAGTGAAAAAGGACCTGATCATCAAGCTGCCTAAGTACTCCCTGTT
CGAGCTGGAAAACGGCCGGAAGAGAATGCTGGCCTCTGCCGGCGAACTGCAGAAGGGAAACGAACTGGCC
CTGCCCTCCAAATATGTGAACTTCCTGTACCTGGCCAGCCACTATGAGAAGCTGAAGGGCTCCCCCGAGG
ATAATGAGCAGAAACAGCTGTTTGTGGAACAGCACAAGCACTACCTGGACGAGATCATCGAGCAGATCAG
CGAGTTCTCCAAGAGAGTGATCCTGGCCGACGCTAATCTGGACAAAGTGCTGTCCGCCTACAACAAGCAC
CGGGATAAGCCCATCAGAGAGCAGGCCGAGAATATCATCCACCTGTTTACCCTGACCAATCTGGGAGCCC
CTGCCGCCTTCAAGTACTTTGACACCACCATCGACCGGAAGAGGTACACCAGCACCAAAGAGGTGCTGGA
CGCCACCCTGATCCACCAGAGCATCACCGGCCTGTACGAGACACGGATCGACCTGTCTCAGCTGGGAGGC
GACAGCCCCAAGAAGAAGAGAAAGGTGGAGGCCAGCTAAGAATTCTAACTAGAGCTCGCTGATCAGCCTC
GACTGTGCCTTCTAGTTGCCAGCCATCTGTTGTTTGCCCCTCCCCCGTGCCTTCCTTGACCCTGGAAGGT
GCCACTCCCACTGTCCTTTCCTAATAAAATGAGGAAATTGCATCGCATTGTCTGAGTAGGTGTCATTCTA
TTCTGGGGGGTGGGGTGGGGCAGGACAGCAAGGGGGAGGATTGGGAAGAGAATAGCAGGCATGCTGGGGA
GCGGCCGCAGGAACCCCTAGTGATGGAGTTGGCCACTCCCTCTCTGCGCGCTCGCTCGCTCACTGAGGCC
GGGCGACCAAAGGTCGCCCGACGCCCGGGCTTTGCCCGGGCGGCCTCAGTGAGCGAGCGAGCGCGCAGCT
GCCTGCAGGGGCGCCTGATGCGGTATTTTCTCCTTACGCATCTGTGCGGTATTTCACACCGCATA
[95 nt withheld, positions 6156-6250]
T
[46 nt withheld, positions 6252-6297]
C
[141 nt withheld, positions 6299-6439]
CCTTTGACGTTGGAGTCCACGTTCTTT
[37 nt withheld, positions 6467-6503]
ACTCTATCTCGGGCTATTCTTTTGATTTATAAGGGATTTTGCCGATTTCGGTCTATTGGTTAAAAAATGA
GCTGATTTAACAAAAATTTAACGCGAATTTTAACAAAATATTAACGTTTACAATTTTATGGTGCACTCTC
AGTACAATCTGCTCTGATGCCGCATAGTTAAGCCAGCCCCGACACCCGCCAACACCCGCTGACGCGCCCT
GACGGGCTTGTCTGCTCCCGGCATCCGCTTACAGACAAGCTGTGACCGTCTCCGGGAGCTGCATGTGTCA
GAGGTTTTCACCGTCATCACCGAAACGCGCGAGACGAAAGGGCCTCGTGATACGCCTATTTTTATAGGTT
AATGTCATGATAATAATGGTTTCTTAGACGTCAGGTGGCACTTTTCGGGGAAATGTGCGCGGAACCCCTA
TTTGTTTATTTTTCTAAATACATTCAAATATGTATCCGCTCATGAGACAATAACCCTGATAAATGCTTCA
ATAATATTGAAAAAGGAAGAGTATGAGTATTCAACATTTCCGTGTCGCCCTTATTCCCTTTTTTGCGGCA
TTTTGCCTTCCTGTTTTTGCTCACCCAGAAACGCTGGTGAAAGTAAAAGATGCTGAAGATCAGTTGGGTG
CACGAGTGGGTTACATCGAACTGGATCTCAACAGCGGTAAGATCCTTGAGAGTTTTCGCCCCGAAGAACG
TTTTCCAATGATGAGCACTTTTAAAGTTCTGCTATGTGGCGCGGTATTATCCCGTATTGACGCCGGGCAA
GAGCAACTCGGTCGCCGCATACACTATTCTCAGAATGACTTGGTTGAGTACTCACCAGTCACAGAAAAGC
ATCTTACGGATGGCATGACAGTAAGAGAATTATGCAGTGCTGCCATAACCATGAGTGATAACACTGCGGC
CAACTTACTTCTGACAACGATCGGAGGACCGAAGGAGCTAACCGCTTTTTTGCACAACATGGGGGATCAT
GTAACTCGCCTTGATCGTTGGGAACCGGAGCTGAATGAAGCCATACCAAACGACGAGCGTGACACCACGA
TGCCTGTAGCAATGGCAACAACGTTGCGCAAACTATTAACTGGCGAACTACTTACTCTAGCTTCCCGGCA
ACAATTAATAGACTGGATGGAGGCGGATAAAGTTGCAGGACCACTTCTGCGCTCGGCCCTTCCGGCTGGC
TGGTTTATTGCTGATAAATCTGGAGCCGGTGAGCGTGGAAGCCGCGGTATCATTGCAGCACTGGGGCCAG
ATGGTAAGCCCTCCCGTATCGTAGTTATCTACACGACGGGGAGTCAGGCAACTATGGATGAACGAAATAG
ACAGATCGCTGAGATAGGTGCCTCACTGATTAAGCATTGGTAACTGTCAGACCAAGTTTACTCATATATA
CTTTAGATTGATTTAAAACTTCATTTTTAATTTAAAAGGATCTAGGTGAAGATCCTTTTTGATAATCTCA
TGACCAAAATCCCTTAACGTGAGTTTTCGTTCCACTGAGCGTCAGACCCCGTAGAAAAGATCAAAGGATC
TTCTTGAGATCCTTTTTTTCTGCGCGTAATCTGCTGCTTGCAAACAAAAAAACCACCGCTACCAGCGGTG
GTTTGTTTGCCGGATCAAGAGCTACCAACTCTTTTTCCGAAGGTAACTGGCTTCAGCAGAGCGCAGATAC
CAAATACTGTTCTTCTAGTGTAGCCGTAGTTAGGCCACCACTTCAAGAACTCTGTAGCACCGCCTACATA
CCTCGCTCTGCTAATCCTGTTACCAGTGGCTGCTGCCAGTGGCGATAAGTCGTGTCTTACCGGGTTGGAC
TCAAGACGATAGTTACCGGATAAGGCGCAGCGGTCGGGCTGAACGGGGGGTTCGTGCACACAGCCCAGCT
TGGAGCGAACGACCTACACCGAACTGAGATACCTACAGCGTGAGCTATGAGAAAGCGCCACGCTTCCCGA
AGGGAGAAAGGCGGACAGGTATCCGGTAAGCGGCAGGGTCGGAACAGGAGAGCGCACGAGGGAGCTTCCA
GGGGGAAACGCCTGGTATCTTTATAGTCCTGTCGGGTTTCGCCACCTCTGACTTGAGCGTCGATTTTTGT
GATGCT
